>Addgene plasmid #108523 | pAJM.944 | addgene full sequence | sequence record 210297 | Addgene NGS Result
CTGTCACCGGATGTGCTTTCCGGTCTGATGAGTCCGTGAGGACGAAACAGCCTCTACAAATAATTTTGTT
TAATACTAGAGAAAGAGGGGAAATACTAGATGGTGAGCAAGGGCGAGGAGCTGTTCACCGGGGTGGTGCC
CATCCTGGTCGAGCTGGACGGCGACGTAAACGGCCACAAGTTCAGCGTGTCCGGCGAGGGCGAGGGCGAT
GCCACCTACGGCAAGCTGACCCTGAAGTTCATCTGCACCACAGGCAAGCTGCCCGTGCCCTGGCCCACCC
TCGTGACCACCTTCGGCTACGGCCTGCAATGCTTCGCCCGCTACCCCGACCACATGAAGCTGCACGACTT
CTTCAAGTCCGCCATGCCCGAAGGCTACGTCCAGGAGCGCACCATCTTCTTCAAGGACGACGGCAACTAC
AAGACCCGCGCCGAGGTGAAGTTCGAGGGCGACACCCTGGTGAACCGCATCGAGCTGAAGGGCATCGACT
TCAAGGAGGACGGCAACATCCTGGGGCACAAGCTGGAGTACAACTACAACAGCCACAACGTCTATATCAT
GGCCGACAAGCAGAAGAACGGCATCAAGGTGAACTTCAAGATCCGCCACAACATCGAGGACGGCAGCGTG
CAGCTCGCCGACCACTACCAGCAGAACACCCCAATCGGCGACGGCCCCGTGCTGCTGCCCGACAACCACT
ACCTTAGCTACCAGTCCGCCCTGAGCAAAGACCCCAACGAGAAGCGCGATCACATGGTCCTGCTGGAGTT
CGTGACCGCCGCCGGGATCACTCTCGGCATGGACGAGCTGTACAAGTAACTCGGTACCAAATTCCAGAAA
AGAGGCCTCCCGAAAGGGGGGCCTTTTTTCGTTTTGGTCCAATGGCGGCGCGCCATCGAATGAGGTGCTT
CCTCGCTCACTGACTCGCTGCACGAGGCAGACCTCAGCGCTAGCGGAGTGTATACTGGCTTACTATGTTG
GCACTGATGAGGGTGTCAGTGAAGTGCTTCATGTGGCAGGAGAAAAAAGGCTGCACCGGTGCGTCAGCAG
AATATGTGATACAGGATATATTCCGCTTCCTCGCTCACTGACTCGCTACGCTCGGTCGTTCGACTGCGGC
GAGCGGAAATGGCTTACGAACGGGGCGGAGATTTCCTGGAAGATGCCAGGAAGATACTTAACAGGGAAGT
GAGAGGGCCGCGGCAAAGCCGTTTTTCCATAGGCTCCGCCCCCCTGACAAGCATCACGAAATCTGACGCT
CAAATCAGTGGTGGCGAAACCCGACAGGACTATAAAGATACCAGGCGTTTCCCCCTGGCGGCTCCCTCGT
GCGCTCTCCTGTTCCTGCCTTTCGGTTTACCGGTGTCATTCCGCTGTTATGGCCGCGTTTGTCTCATTCC
ACGCCTGACACTCAGTTCCGGGTAGGCAGTTCGCTCCAAGCTGGACTGTATGCACGAACCCCCCGTTCAG
TCCGACCGCTGCGCCTTATCCGGTAACTATCGTCTTGAGTCCAACCCGGAAAGACATGCAAAAGCACCAC
TGGCAGCAGCCACTGGTAATTGATTTAGAGGAGTTAGTCTTGAAGTCATGCGCCGGTTAAGGCTAAACTG
AAAGGACAAGTTTTGGTGACTGCGCTCCTCCAAGCCAGTTACCTCGGTTCAAAGAGTTGGTAGCTCAGAG
AACCTTCGAAAAACCGCCCTGCAAGGCGGTTTTTTCGTTTTCAGAGCAAGAGATTACGCGCAGACCAAAA
CGATCTCAAGAAGATCATCTTATTAAGGGGTCTGACGCTCAGTGGAACGAAAAATCAATCTAAAGTATAT
ATGAGTAAACTTGGTCTGACAGTTACCTTAGAAAAACTCATCGAGCATCAAATGAAACTGCAATTTATTC
ATATCAGGATTATCAATACCATATTTTTGAAAAAGCCGTTTCTGTAATGAAGGAGAAAACTCACCGAGGC
AGTTCCATAGGATGGCAAGATCCTGGTATCGGTCTGCGATTCCGACTCGTCCAACATCAATACAACCTAT
TAATTTCCCCTCGTCAAAAATAAGGTTATCAAGTGAGAAATCACCATGAGTGACGACTGAATCCGGTGAG
AATGGCAAAAGCTTATGCATTTCTTTCCAGACTTGTTCAACAGGCCAGCCATTACGCTCGTCATCAAAAT
CACTCGCATCAACCAAACCGTTATTCATTCGTGATTGCGCCTGAGCGAGACGAAATACGCGATCGCTGTT
AAAAGGACAATTACAAACAGGAATCGAATGCAACCGGCGCAGGAACACTGCCAGCGCATCAACAATATTT
TCACCTGAATCAGGATATTCTTCTAATACCTGGAATGCTGTTTTCCCGGGGATCGCAGTGGTGAGTAACC
ATGCATCATCAGGAGTACGGATAAAATGCTTGATGGTCGGAAGAGGCATAAATTCCGTCAGCCAGTTTAG
TCTGACCATCTCATCTGTAACATCATTGGCAACGCTACCTTTGCCATGTTTCAGAAACAACTCTGGCGCA
TCGGGCTTCCCATACAATCGATAGATTGTCGCACCTGATTGCCCGACATTATCGCGAGCCCATTTATACC
CATATAAATCAGCATCCATGTTGGAATTTAATCGCGGCCTGGAGCAAGACGTTTCCCGTTGAATATGGCT
CATAACACCCCTTGTATTACTGTTTATGTAAGCAGACAGTTTTATTGTTCATGATGATATATTTTTATCT
TGTGCAATGTACATCAGAGATTTTGAGACACAACCAATTATTGAAGGCCTCCCTAACGGGGGGCCTTTTT
TTGTTTCTGGTCTCCCGCTTAACGATCGTTGGCTGCCCTTTGTGCGTCCAAACGGACGCACGGCGCTCTA
AAGCGGGTCGCGATCTTTCAGATTCGCTCCTCGCGCTTTCAGTCTTTGTTTTGGCGCATGTCGTTATCGC
AAAACCGCTGCACACTTTTGCGCGACATGCTCTGATCCCCCTCATCTGGGGGGGCCTATCTGAGGGAATT
TCCGATCCGGCTCGCCTGAACCATTCTGCTTTCCACGAACTTGAAAACGCTAG
Features (pLannotate 1.2.2; 7 found; start..end, strand, type, name):
      1..50      +  misc_RNA       sTRSV HHRz: hammerhead ribozyme from the tobacco ringspot virus satellite RNA (Khvorova et al., 2003)
    100..819     +  CDS            EYFP: enhanced YFP mammalian codon-optimized
    907..929     -  rep_origin     RSF ori (fragment): Plasmids containing the RSF 1030 origin of replication can be propagated in E. coli cells that contain additional plasmids with compatible origins.
    946..972     +  misc_feature   bom (fragment): basis of mobility region from pBR322
   1071..1126    -  rep_origin     RSF ori (fragment): Plasmids containing the RSF 1030 origin of replication can be propagated in E. coli cells that contain additional plasmids with compatible origins.
   1214..1759    -  rep_origin     p15A ori: Plasmids containing the medium-copy-number p15A origin of replication can be propagated in E. coli cells that contain a second plasmid with the ColE1 origin.
   1848..2663    -  CDS            KanR: aminoglycoside phosphotransferase; aph(3')-Ia; confers resistance to kanamycin in bacteria or G418 (Geneticin®) in eukaryotes
