[The description below was written by a language model from this plasmid's Addgene catalogue record and pLannotate feature annotations shown in this document.]
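Description:
pAJM.944 is a small (about 3.1 kb) bacterial reporter plasmid built on a p15A-Kan backbone for use in Escherichia coli. It replicates from the p15A origin, which the catalogue lists as low copy and which is compatible with ColE1-type plasmids. Selection is by kanamycin through an aph(3')-Ia aminoglycoside phosphotransferase gene. The automated annotation also flags short fragments resembling the RSF origin and the pBR322 bom region. These lie next to the p15A origin and are most likely partial homology matches rather than independent functional elements.

The payload is a synthetic PCin-YFP cassette assembled by Gibson cloning, in which the PCin promoter drives a yellow fluorescent protein, annotated as EYFP. PCin itself is not picked up in the feature table, although the catalogue names it as the regulated promoter. A hammerhead ribozyme from the tobacco ringspot virus satellite RNA sits just upstream of the YFP coding sequence. Elements of this kind typically serve as self-cleaving insulators that trim the 5' end of the transcript, so that reporter translation is less affected by the identity of the promoter. No regulator gene is annotated on the plasmid, which fits its stated purpose as the output half of an OHC14 sensor intended for a "Marionette" E. coli strain; presumably the host supplies the cognate regulator, though the record does not say so explicitly. In that setting, YFP fluorescence reports PCin activity in response to the OHC14 small-molecule inducer, allowing the sensor's response to be characterised.
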