Addgene plasmid #108523: pAJM.944
Purpose: PCin-YFP Reporter. OHC14 sensor for use in Marionette strain.
Depositing lab: Christopher Voigt. Depositing organization: Massachusetts Institute of Technology. Publication: Escherichia coli "Marionette" strains with 12 highly optimized small-molecule sensors. Meyer AJ, Segall-Shapiro TH, Glassey E, Zhang J, Voigt CA. Nat Chem Biol. 2018 Nov 26. pii: 10.1038/s41589-018-0168-3. doi: 10.1038/s41589-018-0168-3. PubMed 30478458.
Backbone
  Vector backbone: p15A-Kan
  Vector type: Bacterial Expression
Growth in bacteria
  Bacterial resistance: Kanamycin, 50 μg/mL
  Growth temperature: 37°C
  Growth strain: NEB Stable
  Copy number: Low Copy
Gene/Insert
  Gene/Insert name: PCin-YFP
  Species: Synthetic
  Cloning method: Gibson Cloning
Terms and licenses: Academic/Nonprofit Terms; Industry Terms: Not Available to Industry
Depositor comments: Please visit https://www.biorxiv.org/content/early/2018/04/10/285866 for bioRxiv preprint.
How to cite: pAJM.944 was a gift from Christopher Voigt (Addgene plasmid # 108523 ; http://n2t.net/addgene:108523 ; RRID:Addgene_108523)
